>Addgene plasmid #196862 | pBactin-Nedd1-mOrange2-F75A | addgene full sequence | sequence record 391831 | Addgene Partial NGS Result
CCCCCCCTCCCCACCCCCAATTTTGTATTTATTTATTTTTTAATTATTTTGTGCAGCGATGGGGGSGGGG
GGGGGGGGGGCGCGCGCCAGGCGGGGCGGGGCGGGGCGAGGGGCGGGGCGGGGCGAGGCGGAGAGGTGCG
GCGGCAGCCAATCAGAGCGGCGCGCTCCGAAAGTTTCCTTTTATGGCGAGGCGGCGGCGGCGGCGGCCCT
ATAAAAAGCGAAGCGCGCGGCGGGCGGGAGTCGCTGCGCGCTGCCTTCGCCCCGTGCCCCGCTCCGCCGC
CGCCTCGCGCCGCCCGCCCCGGCTCTGACTGACCGCGTTACTCCCACAGGTGAGCGGGCGGGACGGCCCT
TCTCCTCCGGGCTGTAATTAGCGCTTGGTTTAATGACGGCTCGTTTCTTTTCTGTGGCTGCGTGAAAGCC
TTAAAGGGCTCCGGGAGGGCCCTTTGTGCGGGGGGGAGCGGCTCGGGGGGTGCGTGCGTGTGTGTGTGCG
TGGGGAGCGCCGCGTGCGGCTCCGCGCTGCCCGGCGGCTGTGAGCGCTGCGGGCGCGGCGCGGGGCTTTG
TGCGCTCCGCAGTGTGCGCGAGGGGAGCGCGGCCGGGGGCGGTGCCCCGCGGTGCGGGGGGGGCTGCGAG
GGGAACAAAGGCTGCGTGCGGGGTGTGTGCGTGGGGGGGTGAGCAGGGGGTGTGGGCGCGGCGGTCGGGC
TGTAACCCCCCCCTGCACCCCCCTCCCCGAGTTGCTGAGCACGGCCCGGCTTCGGGTGCGGGGCTCCGTG
CGGGGCGTGGCGCGGGGCTCGCCGTGCCGGGCGGGGGGTGGCGGCAGGTGGGGGTGCCGGGCGGGGCGGG
GCCGCCTCGGGCCGGGGAGGGCTCGGGGGAGGGGCGCGGCGGCCCCCGGAGCGCCGGCGGCTGTCGAGGC
GCGGCGAGCCGCAGCCATTGCCTTTTATGGTAATCGTGCGAGAGGGCGCAGGGACTTCCTTTGTCCCAAA
TCTGTGCGGAGCCGAAATCTGGGAGGCGCCGCCGCACCCCCTCTAGCGGGCGCGGGGCGAAGCGGTGCGG
CGCCGGCAGGAAGGAAATGGGCGGGGAGGGCCTTCGTGCGTCGCCGCGCCGCCGTCCCCTTCTCCATCTC
CAGCCTCGGGGCTGTCCGCAGGGGGACGGCTGCCTTCGGGGGGGACGGGGCAGGGCGGGGTTCGGCTTCT
GGCGTGTGACCGGCGGGGTTTATATCTTCCCTTCTCTGTTCCTCCGCAGCCCCCAAGCTAGCAGCCACCA
TGCAGGAAAACCTCAGATTTGCCTCATCAGGAGATGATGTTAAAATATGGGATGCTTCGTTTCTGACATT
GGTGGATAAATTCAACCCCCACACGTCACCGCATGGAATCAGTTCAATCTGTTGGAGCAGCAATAATAAC
TTCCTAGTGACTGCGTCTTCTGGTGGTGACAAAATAGTGGTGTCAAGTTGCAAATGTAAGCCCGTTCCAC
TTTTGGAGCTTGCAGAAGGGCAAAAGCAGACATGTGTCGATTTAAATTCTACATCAATGTATTTGGCAAG
TGGAGGCCTAAATAACACTGTTAATATTTGGGATTTAAAGTCAAAACGACTTCATCGGTCTCTTAAGGAC
CATAAACGGGAAGTAACTTGTGTGGCGTACAATTGGAATGATTGTTACATTGCTTCCGGGTCTCTCAGTG
GTGAGATTATCTTACACAGCGTAACCACTAATACCTCCAGTACGCCTTTCGGCCATGGGAGTAAGCAGCC
TGTCCGGCACATCAAGTACTCGTTGTTTAGGAAGTCTCTCTTGGGCAGCGTTTCGGATAATGGAGTAGTG
ACCCTCTGGGATGTGAACAGTCAGAGTGCATACCACAGCTTTGACAGTACACACAAAGCCCCAGCTTCAG
GCCTCTGCTTCTCTCCTGTCAACGAACTGCTGTTTGTGACCATAGGCCTGGATAAAAGAATCATCCTGTA
TGACACTTCAAGTAAGAAGCTGGTGAAAACTTTAGTGGCTGACACTCCTCTGACTGCTGTAGATTTTATG
CCAGATGGAGCCAGTTTGGCTATTGGATCCTCCCGTGGGAAAATATATCAGTATGACTTAAGGATGCTGA
AATCTCCCGTGAAAACCATCAGCGCCCACAAGACATCTGTGCAGTGTATAGCATTTCAGTACTCCACATC
TCTGACGAAGGCAAGTTTAAATAAAGGCTGCTCAAATAAGGCCACGGCAGCGAATAAACGGAGTGTTCCT
GTGGGCAGCAGCAGTGGGGCTGCCCAGAATTCTGGAATTGTCAGAGAAGCACCCAGCCCTTCCATTGCCA
CAGTTCTCCCACAGCCCGTGACGACAGCTGTGGGCAAAGGAGCAGGGGCTGCTCAGGACGAAGCAGGTTT
GCCTCGAAGCAAAAATACAGATATCTTATCTAAGGAAACTGATGCTGGAAAAAGTCAAGACTTCTCCAGC
TTTGATGACACGGGGAAGAGTAGTTTAGGGGACATGTTTTCACCAATTAGAGATGATGCTGTAGTCAACA
AAGGAGGTGACGAGTCTGTAGGCAAAGGAGATGGCCTTGACTTTCTACCACAGCTAAACTCGGTGTTCCC
CCTGAGGAAGAATGCAGGCTCCTCCAGCACTCTGGTGCTGCACTCCAGCCCTTTTAATGTCCTTATGGGG
ACAGGGAAGGAAGAGCATGAGAGTCACGAGCTGTCAGCCGAGTCTAAGAAGGCACACCTTGGGAAGCCGG
AGCCTAAGGACTCCTTGAAGCAGTTTACAAAGTTGATCTCCTCTGGTGCTGAACCTGGAATTCTAAACAC
CTGTCCATCATCTAACCAAGCAAGAAATCTTGAAAAGTTTGAAAAGCCAGAAAAAGATATTGAAGTCCAG
TTGATGCACGAACCCTCAGTCAATGGACCCTCAACCCCAGTACCAAAGGCAGCCTCCTCCGTCACTGCTG
GAGTAGCCAGTTCACTCTCAGAAAAAATAGTCGACACCCTTGGGAACAGTCGGCCGGCCGCGCCACTTAC
CTCTGTCCAGATCCGCTTCATTCAGAACATGATACAAGAAACCCTGGATGACTTCAGGGAAGCTTGCCAT
AGGGACATTGTGAATCTGCAAGTGGAAATGATTAAACAGTTTCATATGCAACTGAATGAAATGCACTCTT
TGCTGGAAAGATACTCAGTGAATGAAGGCTTAGTGGCTGAGATCGAAAGGCTGCGAGAAGAAAACAAAAG
GCTGCGGGCCCACTTCTCAAGCCTCCTCGACGGCAGCAAGCTTGGTGGAGGCAGCGCATCAGGCGGAAGC
GGAAGCAGATCTATGGTGAGCAAGGGCGAGGAGAATAACATGGCCATCATCAAGGAGTTCATGCGCTTCA
AGGTGCGCATGGAGGGCTCCGTGAACGGCCACGAGTTCGAGATCGAGGGCGAGGGCGAGGGCCGCCCCTA
CGAGGGCTTTCAGACCGCTAAGCTGAAGGTGACCAAGGGTGGCCCCCTGCCCTTCGCCTGGGACATCCTG
TCCCCTCATTTCACCTACGGCTCCAAGGCCTACGTGAAGCACCCCGCCGACATCCCCGACTACTTCAAGC
TGTCCTTCCCCGAGGGCTTCAAGTGGGAGCGCGTGATGAACTACGAGGACGGCGGCGTGGTGACCGTGAC
CCAGGACTCCTCCCTGCAGGACGGCGAGTTCATCTACAAGGTGAAGCTGCGCGGCACCAACTTCCCCTCC
GACGGCCCCGTGATGCAGAAGAAGACCATGGGCTGGGAGGCCTCCTCCGAGCGGATGTACCCCGAGGACG
GTGCCCTGAAGGGCAAGATCAAGATGAGGCTGAAGCTGAAGGACGGCGGCCACTACACCTCCGAGGTCAA
GACCACCTACAAGGCCAAGAAGCCCGTGCAGCTGCCCGGCGCCTACATCGTCGACATCAAGTTGGACATC
ACCTCCCACAACGAGGACTACACCATCGTGGAACAGTACGAACGCGCCGAGGGCCGCCACTCCACCGGCG
GCATGGACGAGCTGTACAAGTCTGGCACAGGTGGAAGCATCGATAAGGTCTCTCCCACCAGAGCCCGGAA
CATGAAGGACTTTGAAAACCAAATCACTGAGCTGAAGAAGGAGAACGCCAATCTAAAGCTCCGGATCTAC
TTCCTTGAGGAGAGGATACAGCAGGAGTTTGCTGGCCCCACAGAGCACATCTACTAAGCGGCCGCCATAT
GCATCCTAGGCCTATTAATATTCCGGAGTATACGTAGCCGGCTAACGTTAACAACCGGTACCTCTAGATA
AGTAATGATCATAATCAGCCATATCACATCTGTAGAGGTTTTACTTGCTTTAAAAAACCTCCCACACCTC
CCCCTGAACCTGAAACATAAAATGAATGCAATTGTTGTTGTTAACTTGTTTATTGCAGCTTATAATGGTT
ACAAATAAAGCAATAGCATCACAAATTTCACAAATAAAGCATTTTTTTCACTGCATTCTAGTTGTGGTTT
GTCCAAACTCATCAATGTATCTTATCATGTCTGGATCAATTCGTAATCATGTCATAGCTGTTTCCTGTGT
GAAATTGTTATCCGCTCACAATTCCACACAACATACGAGCCGGAAGCATAAAGTGTAAAGCCTGGGGTGC
CTAATGAGTGAGCTAACTCACATTAATTGCGTTGCGCTCACTGCCCGCTTTCCAGTCGGGAAACCTGTCG
TGCCAGCTGCATTAATGAATCGGCCAACGCGCGGGGAGAGGCGGTTTGCGTATTGGGCGCTCTTCCGCTT
CCTCGCTCACTGACTCGCTGCGCTCGGTCGTTCGGCTGCGGCGAGCGGTATCAGCTCACTCAAAGGCGGT
AATACGGTTATCCACAGAATCAGGGGATAACGCAGGAAAGAACATGTGAGCAAAAGGCCAGCAAAAGGCC
AGGAACCGTAAAAAGGCCGCGTTGCTGGCGTTTTTCCATAGGCTCCGCCCCCCTGACGAGCATCACAAAA
ATCGACGCTCAAGTCAGAGGTGGCGAAACCCGACAGGACTATAAAGATACCAGGCGTTTCCCCCTGGAAG
CTCCCTCGTGCGCTCTCCTGTTCCGACCCTGCCGCTTACCGGATACCTGTCCGCCTTTCTCCCTTCGGGA
AGCGTGGCGCTTTCTCATAGCTCACGCTGTAGGTATCTCAGTTCGGTGTAGGTCGTTCGCTCCAAGCTGG
GCTGTGTGCACGAACCCCCCGTTCAGCCCGACCGCTGCGCCTTATCCGGTAACTATCGTCTTGAGTCCAA
CCCGGTAAGACACGACTTATCGCCACTGGCAGCAGCCACTGGTAACAGGATTAGCAGAGCGAGGTATGTA
GGCGGTGCTACAGAGTTCTTGAAGTGGTGGCCTAACTACGGCTACACTAGAAGAACAGTATTTGGTATCT
GCGCTCTGCTGAAGCCAGTTACCTTCGGAAAAAGAGTTGGTAGCTCTTGATCCGGCAAACAAACCACCGC
TGGTAGCGGTGGTTTTTTTGTTTGCAAGCAGCAGATTACGCGCAGAAAAAAAGGATCTCAAGAAGATCCT
TTGATCTTTTCTACGGGGTCTGACGCTCAGTGGAACGAAAACTCACGTTAAGGGATTTTGGTCATGAGAT
TATCAAAAAGGATCTTCACCTAGATCCTTTTAAATTAAAAATGAAGTTTTAAATCAATCTAAAGTATATA
TGAGTAAACTTGGTCTGACAGTTACCAATGCTTAATCAGTGAGGCACCTATCTCAGCGATCTGTCTATTT
CGTTCATCCATAGTTGCCTGACTCCCCGTCGTGTAGATAACTACGATACGGGAGGGCTTACCATCTGGCC
CCAGTGCTGCAATGATACCGCGAGACCCACGCTCACCGGCTCCAGATTTATCAGCAATAAACCAGCCAGC
CGGAAGGGCCGAGCGCAGAAGTGGTCCTGCAACTTTATCCGCCTCCATCCAGTCTATTAATTGTTGCCGG
GAAGCTAGAGTAAGTAGTTCGCCAGTTAATAGTTTGCGCAACGTTGTTGCCATTGCTACAGGCATCGTGG
TGTCACGCTCGTCGTTTGGTATGGCTTCATTCAGCTCCGGTTCCCAACGATCAAGGCGAGTTACATGATC
CCCCATGTTGTGCAAAAAAGCGGTTAGCTCCTTCGGTCCTCCGATCGTTGTCAGAAGTAAGTTGGCCGCA
GTGTTATCACTCATGGTTATGGCAGCACTGCATAATTCTCTTACTGTCATGCCATCCGTAAGATGCTTTT
CTGTGACTGGTGAGTACTCAACCAAGTCATTCTGAGAATAGTGTATGCGGCGACCGAGTTGCTCTTGCCC
GGCGTCAATACGGGATAATACCGCGCCACATAGCAGAACTTTAAAAGTGCTCATCATTGGAAAACGTTCT
TCGGGGCGAAAACTCTCAAGGATCTTACCGCTGTTGAGATCCAGTTCGATGTAACCCACTCGTGCACCCA
ACTGATCTTCAGCATCTTTTACTTTCACCAGCGTTTCTGGGTGAGCAAAAACAGGAAGGCAAAATGCCGC
AAAAAAGGGAATAAGGGCGACACGGAAATGTTGAATACTCATACTCTTCCTTTTTCAATATTATTGAAGC
ATTTATCAGGGTTATTGTCTCATGAGCGGATACATATTTGAATGTATTTAGAAAAATAAACAAATAGGGG
TTCCGCGCACATTTCCCCGAAAAGTGCCACCTGACGTCTAAGAAACCATTATTATCATGACATTAACCTA
TAAAAATAGGCGTATCACGAGGCCCTTTCGTCTCGCGCGTTTCGGTGATGACGGTGAAAACCTCTGACAC
ATGCAGCTCCCGGAGACGGTCACAGCTTGTCTGTAAGCGGATGCCGGGAGCAGACAAGCCCGTCAGGGCG
CGTCAGCGGGTGTTGGCGGGTGTCGGGGCTGGCTTAACTATGCGGCATCAGAGCAGATTGTACTGAGAGT
GCACCATATGCGGTGTGAAATACCGCACAGATGCGTAAGGAGAAAATACCGCATCAGGCGCCATTCGCCA
TTCAGGCTGCGCAACTGTTGGGAAGGGCGATCGGTGCGGGCCTCTTCGCTATTACGCCAGCTGGCGAAAG
GGGGATGTGCTGCAAGGCGATTAAGTTGGGTAACGCCAGGGTTTTCCCAGTCACGACGTTGTAAAACGAC
GGCCAGTGCCAAGTTGGGATCTTTGCATTGGCCCACGGCTCTCAGGATGGGGATGCTCCCCTTCAGCACC
CGGTTCCCCTTGGAAACTGATGGTCCTGGCTCTGTGGCATGGCAGTGGCACTGTGAGGAGCCCCCTACCA
GCAGCACACAGTGGGGTTGGCACTGCCACGCTCCGGATGCCGCGCTCTGATCCAACCCCATAATCAAGGG
AACCCGAATTGCCCCATCATTGCCCCCACCACCCCCATCCTGCCGGGCCCTCACACCCCACGCTGCCTTC
TGGTGACATTCCCCAGCCCAAACCCACGGCTTCATGGCTACCGCGGGGCATTTCCCATTGCCGCCCCATT
ATCAGCTCTGCACACCTCCCGCTGTACCCATGCCTCGTGGCTGCCCTTCTTTGACGTATAATCTTCTAAT
TAATACCCGGCCTTGTCAAAGTGGAGCACAAACGTTAATTAATTCCCCAGCAGGCAGGTAATTAACAGTG
TGACTCCCTTTTTGCTGCGAGTGGGGCTGATACAGAGAGATGTGGCACTATGGAGCCCACGGGGTCCTGG
CACTGGGTGCCCACGGAGGTCCCCATGTGCTGCAGTGTCACCGCCTCCGAGGAGACAGTATTGTCCCTGC
GGTGTCCCTGCAGCTCAGCTCTGTCCACAGGGCCACCTCCAGTTTGGAGGGGACACAATGCAGCCCCGAT
GCAACCCATCCTCGCAGCATCCCAGGGACAAAGACCCCACTGCAAGACCGCACACAGGGCTGGGTCCCGC
TCCCCTAATATCTACAGTGCTTCTTGCATGGCCCCTTAATCAATGCAGTTAATCAGCATGCGCTCATGCA
CCGCTCTGGAGCTGCAAAGCCCCTCGCAGCGCTGCTCACCAACACCGCGCACCGCCCCGGCCCAGCCTGC
AGCACGCGCTGCAAACAGGAAAGAAACAAAATATTGCCCAAATGTAGGCAAAGGCATTCGGCTGCCTTGA
CCTCCGCCGGGCCGGGCCCTGCCTGACTCAGCTCCTTACTCAGCGCTCGCTTCCTCCCTCCGGCTGCCAC
CGCCGCAGCGCACACCCTGACAAAGAGTGGCCCTTAACGGGCTCTGAGGTGCACCCAGCAGTGCACTCAG
CAGTCCAAGGGCCGGCCTGGAGGTTTGCACCGCTACGTGCTGACATTAGCATTGAACTTGGCCCTGGGTA
GTGCTGCAGGCCGGGCGGGGTGGGTGTAGAGAGTGCAGCGCGCGTTGCACCCGGTGCCCCTTCCCCTCCC
TTGCATCCCAGCAGGCTGCACCCCAGCACCAGGCCCGTGCATGCATGCTCCTGGTGTTATTGCAGCCTGG
TGCATGCATGCGTCTTGATGGTGCAGCGCTGTGCATGCATCCTCCTTGGTGTGTAGCAGTCTAGTGCATG
CATACCCCTCGGTGTTATTGCTGCTCTGTGCACGCACGCTCATTGTATCACTTCATCCCAGTGCATGCAC
TCACACTGGAGCGATTGCTGCTCGGTGCACGCACACTCATTGTATCACTGCAGCTCAGTGGCTGCACGCA
CACCGGTGTTATTGCTGCTCGGTGCGTGCATGCACATCAGTGTCGCTGCAGCTCAGTGCATGCACGCTCA
TTGCCCATCGCTATCCCTGCCTCTCCTGCTGGCGCTCCCCGGGAGGTGACTTCAAGGGGACCGCAGGACC
ACCTCGGGGGTGGGGGGAGGGCTGCACACGCGGACCCCGCTCCCCCTCCCCAACAAAGCACTGTGGAATC
AAAAAGGGGGGAGGGGGGATGGAGGGGCGCGTCACACCCCCGCCCCACACCCTCACCTCGAGGTGAGCCC
CACGTTCTGCTTCACTCTCCCCATCTC
Features (pLannotate 1.2.2; 17 found; start..end, strand, type, name):
    237..1206    +  intron         chimeric intron: chimera between introns from chicken β-actin and rabbit β-globin
   1260..3236    +  CDS            Nedd1: NEDD1_MOUSE - Also known as Nedd-1. Experimental evidence at protein level: Swiss-Prot protein existence level 1. Required for mitosis progression. Promotes the nucleation of microtubules from the spindle (By similarity). May play an important role during the embryonic development and differentiation of the central nervous system (PubMed:1378265). From Mus musculus (Mouse).
   3303..4010    +  CDS            mOrange2: mOrange2 is a basic (constitutively fluorescent) orange fluorescent protein published in 2008, derived from Discosoma sp.. It has high acid sensitivity.
   4026..4184    +  CDS            CDK5RAP2 (fragment): CK5P2_MACFA - Experimental evidence at transcript level: Swiss-Prot protein existence level 2. Potential regulator of CDK5 activity via its interaction with CDK5R1. Negative regulator of centriole disengagement (licensing) which maintains centriole engagement and cohesion. Involved in regulation of mitotic spindle orientation (By similarity). Plays a role in the spindle checkpoint activation by acting as a transcriptional regulator of both BUBR1 and MAD2 promoter. Together with EB1/MAPRE1, may promote microtubule polymerization, bundle formation, growth and dynamics at the plus ends. Regulates
   4275..4360    +  CDS            large T antigen (fragment): large T antigen from SV40 (simian virus 40)
   4383..4517    +  polyA_signal   SV40 poly(A) signal: SV40 polyadenylation signal
   4555..4571    -  protein_bind   lac operator: The lac repressor binds to the lac operator to inhibit transcription in E. coli. This inhibition can be relieved by adding lactose or isopropyl-β-D-thiogalactopyranoside (IPTG). lac repressor encoded by lacI
   4579..4609    -  promoter       lac promoter: promoter for the E. coli lac operon
   4624..4645    -  protein_bind   CAP binding site: CAP binding activates transcription in the presence of cAMP. E. coli catabolite activator protein
   4658..4750    -  CDS            lacI (fragment): lac repressor; lacI; The lac repressor binds to the lac operator to inhibit transcription in E. coli. This inhibition can be relieved by adding lactose or isopropyl-β-D-thiogalactopyranoside (IPTG).
   4933..5521    -  rep_origin     ori: high-copy-number ColE1/pMB1/pBR322/pUC origin of replication
   5692..6552    -  CDS            AmpR: β-lactamase; bla; confers resistance to ampicillin, carbenicillin, and related antibiotics
   6553..6657    -  promoter       AmpR promoter: bla
   6752..6787    +  CDS            rop (fragment): Rop protein, which maintains plasmids at low copy number; rop
   6889..6988    +  misc_feature   bom (fragment): basis of mobility region from pBR322
   6994..7148    -  CDS            lacZα (fragment): LacZα fragment of β-galactosidase; lacZ fragment
   8948..236     +  promoter       chicken β-actin promoter (across the origin): No description available
