[The description below was written by a language model from this plasmid's Addgene catalogue record and pLannotate feature annotations shown in this document.]
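Description:
pBactin-Nedd1-mOrange2-F75A is a mammalian expression plasmid built on a pBeta-actin backbone. A chicken β-actin promoter, followed by an intron, drives a tripartite fusion protein; the catalogue describes the intron as chicken β-actin, while the feature table annotates it as a chicken β-actin/rabbit β-globin chimera. In bacteria the plasmid is maintained through a high-copy ColE1/pUC-type origin and selected with ampicillin via the β-lactamase gene. The backbone also carries non-functional remnants of lac regulatory elements, lacZα, rop and bom from earlier cloning vectors.

The annotated reading frame runs from a full-length Nedd1 coding sequence into the orange fluorescent protein mOrange2. It then continues into a short fragment matching CDK5RAP2, and transcription ends at an SV40 polyadenylation signal. Nedd1 is listed as rat in the catalogue, although the annotation tool's closest match is the mouse protein. The CDK5RAP2 fragment corresponds to the rat Centrosomin motif 1 (CM1), the domain that normally binds and activates the γ-tubulin ring complex (γ-TuRC). The recorded insert, cloned between BglII and NotI sites, is of a size consistent with the mOrange2-CM1 portion rather than the whole fusion.

In this version CM1 carries an F75A substitution, which the record says abolishes γ-TuRC binding and activation. The fluorescent Nedd1-CM1 fusion is therefore inactive in this respect, and it plausibly serves as a negative control for a wild-type CM1 counterpart. The associated work concerns centrosomal microtubule nucleation in the migration and polarization of projection neurons in the developing brain. The sequence record is labelled a partial NGS result, so the annotation may not be fully verified.
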