Addgene plasmid #196862: pBactin-Nedd1-mOrange2-F75A
Purpose: Expression of Need1-rCM1 harboring a (F75A) mutation in the rat (r) Centrosomin motif 1 (CM1) and fused to mOrange2. F75A mutatuon renders CM1 incapable of binding and activating gamma-TuRC
Depositing lab: Frank Bradke. Depositing organization: Deutsches Zentrum fuer Neurodegenerative Erkrankungen (DZNE). Publication: Centrosomal microtubule nucleation regulates radial migration of projection neurons independently of polarization in the developing brain. Vinopal S, Dupraz S, Alfadil E, Pietralla T, Bendre S, Stiess M, Falk S, Camargo Ortega G, Maghelli N, Tolic IM, Smejkal J, Gotz M, Bradke F. Neuron. 2023 Apr 19;111(8):1241-1263.e16. doi: 10.1016/j.neuron.2023.01.020. Epub 2023 Feb 15. PubMed 36796357.
Backbone
  Vector backbone: pBeta-actin-Nedd1-mOrange2
  Backbone size w/o insert (bp): 8089
  Vector type: Mammalian Expression
Growth in bacteria
  Bacterial resistance: Ampicillin, 100 μg/mL
  Growth temperature: 37°C
  Growth strain: DH5alpha
  Copy number: High Copy
Gene/Insert
  Gene/Insert name: Nedd1-mOrange2-F75A
  Species: R. norvegicus (rat)
  Insert size (bp): 898
  Mutation: F75A in the CM1 domain
  Entrez Gene: Nedd1
  Promoter: Chicken bactin (plus Chicken bactin intron)
  Cloning method: Restriction Enzyme; 5′ cloning site BglII (not destroyed); 3′ cloning site NotI (not destroyed)
  Sequencing primers: 5′ pCAG forward (5'-GCAACGTGCTGGTTATTGTG-3'); 3′ SV40pA-R (5'-GAAATTTGTGATGCTATTGC-3')
Resource information
  A portion of this plasmid was derived from a plasmid made by: pBeta-actin [Kapitein et al. , 2010]
Terms and licenses: Academic/Nonprofit Terms; Industry Terms: Not Available to Industry
How to cite: pBactin-Nedd1-mOrange2-F75A was a gift from Frank Bradke (Addgene plasmid # 196862 ; http://n2t.net/addgene:196862 ; RRID:Addgene_196862)
